>Addgene plasmid #193123 | GB2885 | addgene full sequence | sequence record 380395 | Addgene NGS Result
ACCACTCATCGCGACTAGTAGCGGCCGCTGCAGTCCGGCAAAAAAGGGCAAGGTGTCACCACCCTGCCCT
TTTTCTTTAAAACCGAAAAGATTACTTCGCGTTATGCAGGCTTCCTCGCTCACTGACTCGCTGCGCTCGG
TCGTTCGGCTGCGGCGAGCGGTATCAGCTCACTCAAAGGCGGTAATACGGTTATCCACAGAATCAGGGGA
TAACGCAGGAAAGAACATGTGAGCAAAAGGCCAGCAAAAGGCCAGGAACCGTAAAAAGGCCGCGTTGCTG
GCGTTTTTCCACAGGCTCCGCCCCCCTGACGAGCATCACAAAAATCGACGCTCAAGTCAGAGGTGGCGAA
ACCCGACAGGACTATAAAGATACCAGGCGTTTCCCCCTGGAAGCTCCCTCGTGCGCTCTCCTGTTCCGAC
CCTGCCGCTTACCGGATACCTGTCCGCCTTTCTCCCTTCGGGAAGCGTGGCGCTTTCTCATAGCTCACGC
TGTAGGTATCTCAGTTCGGTGTAGGTCGTTCGCTCCAAGCTGGGCTGTGTGCACGAACCCCCCGTTCAGC
CCGACCGCTGCGCCTTATCCGGTAACTATCGTCTTGAGTCCAACCCGGTAAGACACGACTTATCGCCACT
GGCAGCAGCCACTGGTAACAGGATTAGCAGAGCGAGGTATGTAGGCGGTGCTACAGAGTTCTTGAAGTGG
TGGCCTAACTACGGCTACACTAGAAGAACAGTATTTGGTATCTGCGCTCTGCTGAAGCCAGTTACCTTCG
GAAAAAGAGTTGGTAGCTCTTGATCCGGCAAACAAACCACCGCTGGTAGCGGTGGTTTTTTTGTTTGCAA
GCAGCAGATTACGCGCAGAAAAAAAGGATCTCAAGAAGATCCTTTGATCTTTTCTACGGGGTCTGACGCT
CAGTGGAACGAAAACTCACGTTAAGGGATTTTGGTCATGAGATTATCAAAAAGGATCTTCACCTAGATCC
TTTTAAATTAAAAATGAAGTTTTAAATCAATCTAAAGTATATATGAGTAAACTTGGTCTGACAGCTCGAG
GCTTGGATTCTCACCAATAAAAAACGCCCGGCGGCAACCGAGCGTTCTGAACAAATCCAGATGGAGTTCT
GAGGTCATTACTGGATCTATCAACAGGAGTCCAAGCGAGCTCGATATCAAATTACGCCCCGCCCTGCCAC
TCGTCGCAGTACTGTTGTAATTCATTAAGCATTCTGCCGACATGGAAGCCATCACAAACGGCATGATGAA
CCTGAATCGCCAGCGGCATCAGCACCTTGTCGCCTTGCGTATAATATTTGCCCATGGTGAAAACGGGGGC
GAAGAAGTTGTCCATATTGGCCACGTTTAAATCAAAACTGGTGAAACTCACCCAGGGATTGGCTGATACG
AAAAACATATTCTCAATAAACCCTTTAGGGAAATAGGCCAGGTTTTCACCGTAACACGCCACATCTTGCG
AATATATGTGTAGAAACTGCCGGAAATCGTCGTGGTATTCACTCCAGAGTGATGAAAACGTTTCAGTTTG
CTCATGGAAAACGGTGTAACAAGGGTGAACACTATCCCATATCACCAGCTCACCGTCTTTCATTGCCATA
CGAAATTCCGGATGAGCATTCATCAGGCGGGCAAGAATGTGAATAAAGGCCGGATAAAACTTGTGCTTAT
TTTTCTTTACGGTCTTTAAAAAGGCCGTAATATCCAGCTGAACGGTCTGGTTATAGGTACATTGAGCAAC
TGACTGAAATGCCTCAAAATGTTCTTTACGATGCCATTGGGATATATCAACGGTGGTATATCCAGTGATT
TTTTTCTCCATTTTAGCTTCCTTAGCTCCTGAAAATCTCGATAACTCAAAAAATACGCCCGGTAGTGATC
TTATTTCATTATGGTGAAAGTTGGAACCTCTTACGTGCCCGATCAACTCGAGTGCCACCTGACGTCTAAG
AAACCATTATTATCATGACATTAACCTATAAAAATAGGCGTATCACGAGGCAGAATTTCAGATAAAAAAA
ATCCTTAGCTTTCGCTAAGGATGATTTCTGGAATTCGCGGCCGCTTCTAGAGCGATGAGTGGTCTCGTGA
CTCCCTCTTCTCTCACCAACCAGTCAGTCGTGAAAGTCATAGTACCCTGGGTACCAACTTACCCGTCTTC
TCTCACCAACCAGTCCGCTGGTTCCTGGGTGAGCTCGAGACTCGTGGTGACAGCTCTTCATACATAGAGC
GGCCGCGTCGAACTCCCTGAG
Features (pLannotate 1.2.2; 8 found; start..end, strand, type, name):
     14..33      +  misc_feature   BioBrick suffix: universal suffix for all parts
     34..91      +  terminator     his operon terminator: This putative transcriptin terminator from the E. coli his operon has a 2-bp deletion introduced during synthesis. Its efficiency has not been determined.
    286..874     -  rep_origin     ori: high-copy-number ColE1/pMB1/pBR322/pUC origin of replication
   1057..1151    -  terminator     lambda t0 terminator: transcription terminator from phage lambda
   1175..1831    -  CDS            cat: CAT_ECOLX - Experimental evidence at protein level: Swiss-Prot protein existence level 1. This enzyme is an effector of chloramphenicol resistance in bacteria. From Escherichia coli. This protein is used as a marker in many commonly used cloning vectors, such as pACYC184.
   1832..1929    -  promoter       cat promoter: promoter of the E. coli cat gene encoding chloramphenicol acetyltransferase
   2015..2058    -  terminator     bacterial terminator: putative bacterial transcription terminator
   2061..2082    +  misc_feature   BioBrick prefix: BioBrick prefix for parts that do not start with "ATG"
