[The description below was written by a language model from this plasmid's Addgene catalogue record and pLannotate feature annotations shown in this document.]
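Description:
GB2885 is a small (about 2.3 kb) synthetic-biology part plasmid built on the pUPD2 backbone, the entry-level domestication vector of the GoldenBraid modular cloning system. It is maintained in E. coli through a high-copy ColE1/pUC-type origin and selected with chloramphenicol, resistance being provided by the cat gene under its native promoter and followed by a lambda t0 terminator. The annotated features are almost entirely backbone. Besides the origin and marker, they include BioBrick prefix and suffix sequences on either side of the cloning region, along with a his operon terminator and another putative bacterial terminator that help insulate the insert site from surrounding transcription.

The payload, GB_SynP (A2) G1ab.1, is a short, fully synthetic, non-coding DNA part. It was not recognised by the automated annotation, so it has no feature of its own in the table; it presumably lies in the unannotated stretch between the prefix and suffix. According to the record, it is an "A2" proximal promoter element containing two copies of the target sequence for a specific guide RNA (gRNA1, supplied by a companion construct), flanked by random sequence. It belongs to a collection of modular dCas9-regulated synthetic promoters for plants, in which the gRNA target sites recruit a dCas9-based transcriptional regulator.

The plasmid has no expression function on its own. It serves as a stored building block to be combined with other promoter segments, coding sequences and terminators when assembling transcriptional units with finely tuned expression in plants. The exact cloning sites are not stated in the record.
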