Addgene plasmid #193123: GB2885
Purpose: A2 Proximal promoter sequence consisting of two times the target sequence for the gRNA1 (GB1838) flanked by random sequences.
Depositing lab: Diego Orzaez. Depositing organization: Instituto de Biologia Molecular y Celular de Plantas. Publication: GB_SynP: A Modular dCas9-Regulated Synthetic Promoter Collection for Fine-Tuned Recombinant Gene Expression in Plants. Moreno-Gimenez E, Selma S, Calvache C, Orzaez D. ACS Synth Biol. 2022 Sep 16;11(9):3037-3048. doi: 10.1021/acssynbio.2c00238. Epub 2022 Aug 31. PubMed 36044643.
Backbone
  Vector backbone: pUPD2
  Vector type: Synthetic Biology
Growth in bacteria
  Bacterial resistance: Chloramphenicol, 25 μg/mL
  Growth temperature: 37°C
  Growth strain: DH5alpha
  Copy number: High Copy
Gene/Insert
  Gene/Insert name: GB_SynP (A2) G1ab.1
  Species: Synthetic
  Cloning method: Restriction Enzyme; 5′ cloning site unknown (unknown if destroyed)
Terms and licenses: Academic/Nonprofit Terms; Industry Terms: Not Available to Industry
How to cite: GB2885 was a gift from Diego Orzaez (Addgene plasmid # 193123 ; http://n2t.net/addgene:193123 ; RRID:Addgene_193123)
